>Addgene plasmid #58295 | pcDNA3.1 myc-RNF114 | addgene partial sequence | sequence record 92472 | CMV-F 5'-CGCAAATGGGCGGTAGGCGTG-3'
CTATATAAGCAGAGCTCTCTGGCTAACTAGAGAACCCACTGCTTACTGGCTTATCGAAATTAATACGACT
CACTATAGGGAGACCCAAGCTGGCTAGCGTTTAAACGGGCCCTCTAGACTCGAGCGGCCGCCACTGTGCT
GGATATCTGCAGAATTCGCGCGGCGCAGAGCGGCAGCAAGATGGCGGCGCAACAGCGGGACTGCGGGGGT
GCTGCGCAGCTGGCGGGGCCGGCGGCGGAGGCTGACCCCCTAGGACGCTTCACGTGTCCCGTGTGCTTAG
AGGTGTACGAGAAGCCGGTACAGGTGCCCTGCGGACACGTCTTTTGCTCTGCATGCCTGCAGGAATGTCT
GAAGCCGAAGAAGCCTGTCTGTGGGGTGTGTCGCAGCGCTCTGGCACCTGGCGTCCGAGCCGTGGAGCTC
GAGCGGCAGATCGAGAGCACAGAGACTTCTTGCCATGGCTGCCGTAAGAATTTCTTCCTGTCCAAGATCC
GGTCCCACGTGGCTACTTGTTCCAAATACCAGAATTACATCATGGAAGGTGTGAAGGCCACCATTAAGGA
TGCATCTCTTCAGCCAAGGAATGTTCCAAACCGTTACACCTTTCCTTGTCCTTACTGTCCTGAGAAGAAC
TTTGATCAGGAAGGACTTGTGGAACACTGCAAATTATTCCATAGCACGGATACCAAATCTGTGGTTTGTC
CGATATGTGCCTCGATGCCCTGGGGAGACCCCAACTACCGCAGCGCCAACTTCAGAGAGCACATCCAGCG
CCGGCACCGGTTTTCTTATGACACTTTTGTGGATTATGATGTTGATGAAGAGGACATGATGAATCAGGTG
TTGCAGCGCTCCATCATCGACCAGGGATCCGAGCTCGGTACCAAGCTTGGGCCCGAACAAA
