>Addgene plasmid #58295 | pcDNA3.1 myc-RNF114 | addgene partial sequence | sequence record 92473 | BGH-rev 5'-TAGAAGGCACAGTCGAGG-3'
GTTTAAACTCAATGATGATGATGATGATGGTCGACGGCGCTATTCAGATCCTCTTCTGAGATGAGTTTTT
GTTCGGGCCCAAGCTTGGTACCGAGCTCGGATCCCTGGTCGATGATGGAGCGCTGCAACACCTGATTCAT
CATGTCCTCTTCATCAACATCATAATCCACAAAAGTGTCATAAGAAAACCGGTGCCGGCGCTGGATGTGC
TCTCTGAAGTTGGCGCTGCGGTAGTTGGGGTCTCCCCAGGGCATCGAGGCACATATCGGACAAACCACAG
ATTTGGTATCCGTGCTATGGAATAATTTGCAGTGTTCCACAAGTCCTTCCTGATCAAAGTTCTTCTCAGG
ACAGTAAGGACAAGGAAAGGTGTAACGGTTTGGAACATTCCTTGGCTGAAGAGATGCATCCTTAATGGTG
GCCTTCACACCTTCCATGATGTAATTCTGGTATTTGGAACAAGTAGCCACGTGGGACCGGATCTTGGACA
GGAAGAAATTCTTACGGCAGCCATGGCAAGAAGTCTCTGTGCTCTCGATCTGCCGCTCGAGCTCCACGGC
TCGGACGCCAGGTGCCAGAGCGCTGCGACACACCCCACAGACAGGCTTCTTCGGCTTCAGACATTCCTGC
AGGCATGCAGAGCAAAAGACGTGTCCGCAGGGCACCTGTACCGGCTTCTCGTACACCTCTAAGCACACGG
GACACGTGAAGCGTCCTAGGGGGTCAGCCTCCGCCGCCGGCCC
