[The description below was written by a language model from this plasmid's Addgene catalogue record.]
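Description:
pcDNA3.1 myc-RNF114 is a mammalian expression plasmid built on the commercial pcDNA3.1(-) Myc/His backbone and designed to produce epitope-tagged human RNF114 (ring finger protein 114, also known as ZNF313 or PSORS12) in transfected cells. It is propagated in E. coli as a high-copy plasmid under ampicillin selection. No feature table accompanies the record, so other backbone elements, such as any mammalian selection marker or additional origins, are not documented here.

The human RNF114 coding sequence was inserted by restriction cloning between EcoRI and BamHI sites, both of which remain intact so the insert can be excised or transferred. Transcription is driven by the CMV immediate-early promoter, which gives strong constitutive expression in most mammalian cell lines. The use of a BGH reverse sequencing primer is consistent with a bovine growth hormone polyadenylation region downstream of the insert. Although the plasmid name places "myc" before the gene, the record lists both the myc epitope and the polyhistidine tag as C-terminal fusions supplied by the backbone, so the expressed protein should carry RNF114 followed by myc and His. The myc tag allows detection by immunoblotting, immunofluorescence or immunoprecipitation, while the His tag allows metal-affinity capture.

The stated purpose is mammalian expression of myc-tagged RNF114. The associated study concerns functional analysis of RNF114 as a psoriasis susceptibility gene and its link to innate immune responses to double-stranded RNA, so the construct suits overexpression, localisation and interaction experiments in that context.
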