Addgene plasmid #58295: pcDNA3.1 myc-RNF114
Purpose: mammalian expression of myc tagged RNF114
Depositing lab: Francesca Capon. Depositing organization: King's College London. Publication: Functional analysis of the RNF114 psoriasis susceptibility gene implicates innate immune responses to double-stranded RNA in disease pathogenesis. Bijlmakers MJ, Kanneganti SK, Barker JN, Trembath RC, Capon F. Hum Mol Genet. 2011 Aug 15;20(16):3129-37. doi: 10.1093/hmg/ddr215. Epub 2011 May 13. PubMed 21571784.
Backbone
  Vector backbone: pcDNA3.1(-) Myc/His
  Backbone manufacturer: Invitrogen
  Vector type: Mammalian Expression
Growth in bacteria
  Bacterial resistance: Ampicillin, 100 μg/mL
  Growth temperature: 37°C
  Growth strain: DH5alpha
  Copy number: High Copy
Gene/Insert
  Gene/Insert name: RNF114 (alt name: ring finger protein 114)
  Species: H. sapiens (human)
  Entrez Gene: RNF114 (a.k.a. PSORS12, ZNF313)
  Promoter: CMV
  Tag / fusion protein: myc (C terminal on backbone); his (C terminal on backbone)
  Cloning method: Restriction Enzyme; 5′ cloning site EcoRI (not destroyed); 3′ cloning site BamHI (not destroyed)
  Sequencing primers: 5′ CMV-F; 3′ BGH Reverse
Terms and licenses: Academic/Nonprofit Terms; Industry Terms: Not Available to Industry
How to cite: pcDNA3.1 myc-RNF114 was a gift from Francesca Capon (Addgene plasmid # 58295 ; http://n2t.net/addgene:58295 ; RRID:Addgene_58295)
